>Addgene plasmid #45374 | pMP36-14 | depositor partial sequence | sequence record 63343 | MAVS cDNA
ATGCCGTTTGCTGAAGACAAGACCTATAAGTATATCTGCCGCAATTTCAGCAATTTTTGCAACGTGGATG
TTGTAGAGATTCTGCCTTACCTGCCCTGCCTCACAGCAAGAGACCAGGATCGACTGCGGGCCACCTGCAC
ACTCTCAGGGAACCGGGACACCCTCTGGCATCTCTTCAATACCCTTCAGCGGCGGCCCGGCTGGGTTGAG
TCCTTCATTGCGGCGCTGAGGGACTGTGAGCTAGCTGATCTCGCAGACGAAGTGGCCGGTGTCTACCAGA
GCTACCAGCCTCGGACCTCGGACCGTCCCCTAGACCCACTGGAGCCACCGTCACTTCCTGCTGAGGGGCC
AGGGCCCCCCACACCTGCTGCGGCCCACAGTATCCCCTACAACGGCTACAGAGAGAAGGAGCCAAGTTAC
CCCATGCCTGTCCAGGAGACCCAGGTGCCAGAGTCCCCAGGAGAGAGTTCAGAGCAAGCCCCACAGACAC
TCAACCCCAGAGTCATCCCAAGGAGTCCAGATGGTGGCCCCCTGGAGCCCTCCTCTGACCTGGCAGCCCT
CAGCCCTCTGACCTCCAGCGGGCATCAGGAGCAGGACACAGAACTGGGCAGTACCCACACAGCAGATGCG
ACCTCCAGCCTCACACCATCCCGTGGGCCTGTGTCTCCATCTGTCTCCTTCCAGCCCCTGGCCCGTTCCA
CCCCCAGGGCAAGCCGCTTGCCTGGACCTGCAGGGTCAGTTGTATCTACTGGCACCTCCTCCTCCTCCTC
ATCCCCTGGCTTGGCCTCTGCAGGGGCTGCAGAGGGTGAACAGGGTGCAGAGAGTGACGAGGCCGAGCCT
ATCATCTGCTCCAGTGGGGCAGAGGCACCTGCCAACTCTCTGCCCTCCAAAGTGCCTACCACCTTGATGC
CTGTGAACACAGTGGCCCCGAAAGTGCCTGCCAACCCAGCATCTGCCAGCACAGTGCCCTCCAAGTTGCC
AACTAGCTCAAAGCCCCCTGGTACAGTGCCTTCTGTGTTCACCAATCCAGCACCATCCAAATTGCCCATC
AACTCAACCCGTGCTGGCATGGTGCCATCCAAAGTGCCTACTAGCATGGTACGCACCAAGGTGTCTGCCA
GCACAGTCCCCATCGACAGGAGCAGCAGAACTGAGGAGACCCCAGCAGCTCCAACACCTGCAGGCGCCAC
TGGAGGCTGCTCAGCCTGGCTAGACAGCAGCTCTGAGAACGGGAGCTTTGAGTTGGAGCTGAGTAAGCCT
GGCATGCTGGTATCCCAGGCAGACAGCCAGTTCTCAGGCTGCTCCGAGGATCTTGCCATCAGTGCCAGCA
CCTCCTTGGGCATGGGGCCCTGCCATGGCCCAGAGGAGAATGAGTACAAGTCCGAGGGCACCTTTGGGAT
CCACGTGGCTGAGAACCCCAGCATCCAGCTCAAGGGCATCCCTGGGCCACCTGCGGACCCGCAGGGTGGC
CCCAGGCCACACATCGACCAGAAGTTCCAGGAGTGGGAGGTGCCATGCCACAGGCCCTCACCTGGGGCTC
TGTGGCTCCAGGCGGCTGTGGCAGGGGTGCTGGTAGTCACACTCCTGGTAGCGATGTACCGGCGGCGCCT
ACACTAG
