>Addgene plasmid #45374 | pMP36-14 | addgene partial sequence | sequence record 65265 | cmv-fwd
AGCAGAGCTCGTTTAGTGAACCGTCAGAATTGATCTACCATGGACTACAAAGACGATGACGACAAGCTTA
TGCCGTTTGCTGAAGACAAGACCTATAAGTATATCTGCCGCAATTTCAGCAATTTTTGCAACGTGGATGT
TGTAGAGATTCTGCCTTACCTGCCCTGCCTCACAGCAAGAGACCAGGATCGACTGCGGGCCACCTGCACA
CTCTCAGGGAACCGGGACACCCTCTGGCATCTCTTCAATACCCTTCAGCGGCGGCCCGGCTGGGTTGAGT
CCTTCATTGCGGCGCTGAGGGACTGTGAGCTAGCTGATCTCGCAGACGAAGTGGCCGGTGTCTACCAGAG
CTACCAGCCTCGGACCTCGGACCGTCCCCTAGACCCACTGGAGCCACCGTCACTTCCTGCTGAGGGGCCA
GGGCCCCCCACACCTGCTGCGGCCCACAGTATCCCCTACAACGGCTACAGAGAGAAGGAGCCAAGTTACC
CCATGCCTGTCCAGGAGACCCAGGTGCCAGAGTCCCCAGGAGAGAGTTCAGAGCAAGCCCCACAGACACT
CAACCCCAGAGTCATCCCAAGGAGTCCAGATGGTGGCCCCCTGGAGCCCTCCTCTGACCTGGCAGCCCTC
AGCCCTCTGACCTCCAGCGGGCATCAGGAGCAGGACACAGAACTGGGCAGTACCCACACAGCAGATGCGA
CCTCCAGCCTCACACCATCCCGTGGGCCTGTGTCTCCATCTGTCTCCTTCCAGCCCCTGGCCCGTTCCAC
CCCCAGGGCAAGCCGCTTGCCTGGACCTGCAGGGTCAGTTGTATCTACTGGCACCTCCTCCTCCTCCTCA
TCCCCTGGCTTGGCCTCTGCAGGGGCTGCAGAGGGTGAACAGGGTGCAGAGAGTGACGAGGCCGAGCCTA
TCATCTGCTCCAGTGGGGCAGAGGCACCTGCCAACTCTCTGCCCTCCAAAGTGCCTACCACCTTGATGCC
TGTGAACACAGTGGCCCCGAAAGTGCCTGCCAACCCAGCATCTGCCA
