[The description below was written by a language model from this plasmid's Addgene catalogue record.]
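Description:
pMP36-14 is a mammalian expression plasmid built on the pFLAG-CMV2 backbone, carrying the MAVS (mitochondrial antiviral signaling protein) coding sequence from François's langur (Trachypithecus francoisi). The insert of about 1.6 kb was cloned between the HindIII and BglII sites, both of which remain intact, giving a total plasmid size of roughly 6.3 kb. Expression is driven by the CMV promoter, a strong constitutive promoter in most mammalian cell lines. The backbone supplies a FLAG epitope fused to the N terminus of MAVS, allowing the protein to be detected or immunoprecipitated with anti-FLAG antibodies, independent of any species-specific MAVS antibody. The plasmid is propagated in E. coli under ampicillin selection. The record lists the copy number as unknown, names no mammalian selection marker, and includes no feature table, so the origin of replication and other backbone elements are not described beyond the backbone name.

MAVS is the adaptor protein that relays signals from the RIG-I-like receptors, which sense viral RNA, to induction of the interferon response. It is also a known target of cleavage by hepaciviral proteases such as that of hepatitis C virus. The associated publication concerns convergent evolution of escape from hepaciviral antagonism in primates, so this construct is most plausibly one of a panel of primate MAVS orthologs. Such a panel would be expressed by transient transfection to compare antiviral signaling activity and susceptibility to viral antagonism across species. The record itself does not detail the specific assays used.
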