Addgene plasmid #45374: pMP36-14
Depositing lab: Harmit Malik. Depositing organization: Fred Hutchinson Cancer Center. Publication: Convergent evolution of escape from hepaciviral antagonism in primates. Patel MR, Loo YM, Horner SM, Gale M Jr, Malik HS. PLoS Biol. 2012;10(3):e1001282. doi: 10.1371/journal.pbio.1001282. Epub 2012 Mar 13. PubMed 22427742.
Backbone
  Vector backbone: pFLAG-CMV2
  Backbone size w/o insert (bp): 4700
  Total vector size (bp): 6300
  Vector type: Mammalian Expression
Growth in bacteria
  Bacterial resistance: Ampicillin, 100 μg/mL
  Growth temperature: 37°C
  Growth strain: DH5alpha
  Copy number: Unknown
Gene/Insert
  Gene/Insert name: MAVS
  Species: Trachypithecus francoisi (Francois's langur)
  Insert size (bp): 1617
  GenBank ID: KC415018.1
  Promoter: CMV
  Tag / fusion protein: FLAG (N terminal on backbone)
  Cloning method: Restriction Enzyme; 5′ cloning site HindIII (not destroyed); 3′ cloning site BglII (not destroyed)
  Sequencing primers: 5′ gacgcaaatgggcggtaggcgtg; 3′ gacaaggctggtgggcactggag
Terms and licenses: Academic/Nonprofit Terms; Industry Terms: Not Available to Industry
How to cite: pMP36-14 was a gift from Harmit Malik (Addgene plasmid # 45374 ; http://n2t.net/addgene:45374 ; RRID:Addgene_45374)
